Addgene plasmid #157071: pD649-HAsp-MOG-COMP5AP-AviTag-9xHis
Purpose: Mammalian expression of cell-surface protein extracellular domain fused to COMP5AP-AviTag-9xHis. Protein is secreted from cells.
Depositing lab: Chris Garcia. Depositing organization: Stanford University. Publication: A Human IgSF Cell-Surface Interactome Reveals a Complex Network of Protein-Protein Interactions. Wojtowicz WM, Vielmetter J, Fernandes RA, Siepe DH, Eastman CL, Chisholm GB, Cox S, Klock H, Anderson PW, Rue SM, Miller JJ, Glaser SM, Bragstad ML, Vance J, Lam AW, Lesley SA, Zinn K, Garcia KC. Cell. 2020 Aug 20;182(4):1027-1043.e17. doi: 10.1016/j.cell.2020.07.025. PubMed 32822567.
Backbone
  Vector backbone: pD649
  Backbone size w/o insert (bp): 7153
  Vector type: Mammalian Expression
Growth in bacteria
  Bacterial resistance: Ampicillin, 100 μg/mL
  Growth temperature: 37°C
  Growth strain: DH5alpha
  Copy number: High Copy
Gene/Insert
  Gene/Insert name: MOG
  Species: H. sapiens (human)
  Insert size (bp): 375
  Entrez Gene: MOG (a.k.a. BTN6, BTNL11, MOGIG2, NRCLP7)
  Promoter: CMV/SP6
  Tag / fusion protein: COMP5AP-AviTag-9xHis (C terminal on backbone)
  Cloning method: Restriction Enzyme; 5′ cloning site GCGGCCGC (not destroyed); 3′ cloning site GGCGCGCC (not destroyed)
  Sequencing primers: 5′ ATTTAGGTGACACTATAG; 3′ CGTCGCACTCCATCACGGTG
Resource information
  A portion of this plasmid was derived from a plasmid made by: synthesis by ThermoFisher
Terms and licenses: Academic/Nonprofit Terms; Industry Terms: Not Available to Industry
Depositor comments: Some plasmids in this collection may have an IS4-like element ISVsa5 family transposase upstream of the CMV promoter.
How to cite: pD649-HAsp-MOG-COMP5AP-AviTag-9xHis was a gift from Chris Garcia (Addgene plasmid # 157071 ; http://n2t.net/addgene:157071 ; RRID:Addgene_157071)
