[The description below was written by a language model from this plasmid's Addgene catalogue record and pLannotate feature annotations shown in this document.]
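Description:
pD649-HAsp-MOG-COMP5AP-AviTag-9xHis is a mammalian expression plasmid built on the pD649 backbone for producing a secreted, multimerised form of the extracellular domain of human myelin oligodendrocyte glycoprotein (MOG). It is propagated in E. coli through a high-copy ColE1/pUC-type origin with ampicillin selection (AmpR). A separate cassette places a puromycin N-acetyltransferase gene under the SV40 early promoter and the bacterial EM7 promoter, followed by an SV40 polyadenylation signal, which could allow puromycin selection in mammalian cells. Short annotated fragments of ble, KanR, lacZα and f1 ori appear to be backbone remnants rather than functional elements.

Expression is driven by the CMV enhancer and immediate-early promoter, followed by a fragment of CMV intron A. An SP6 promoter lies just upstream of the coding region and also serves as a sequencing primer site. The open reading frame begins with a secretion signal: the construct name indicates an HA signal peptide, while the automated annotation matches part of it to a mouse IgH signal sequence. The roughly 375 bp MOG ectodomain follows, cloned between preserved NotI and AscI sites so that different ectodomains can be exchanged. Downstream and in frame are the coiled-coil region of rat cartilage oligomeric matrix protein, which drives pentamerisation, and human placental alkaline phosphatase as an enzymatic reporter. An AviTag for site-specific biotinylation and a polyhistidine tag for purification complete the fusion, and a bGH polyadenylation signal terminates the transcript. The tag is named 9xHis but annotated as 8xHis.

The resulting high-avidity, enzymatically detectable protein suits the detection of weak extracellular receptor–ligand interactions, and the plasmid belongs to a collection used to map the human IgSF cell-surface interactome. The depositor notes that some plasmids in the collection may carry an IS4-like transposase insertion upstream of the CMV promoter. No such element is annotated here.
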