Features (pLannotate 1.2.2; 24 found; start..end, strand, type, name):
     77..380     +  enhancer       CMV enhancer: human cytomegalovirus immediate early enhancer
    381..584     +  promoter       CMV promoter: human cytomegalovirus (CMV) immediate early promoter
    720..763     +  intron         CMV intron (fragment): modified intron A from human cytomegalovirus
    815..833     +  promoter       SP6 promoter: promoter for bacteriophage SP6 RNA polymerase
    837..874     +  CDS            IgH signal sequence (fragment): signal sequence from the mouse immunoglobulin heavy chain variable region
    965..1357    +  CDS            MOG (fragment): MOG_HUMAN - Experimental evidence at protein level: Swiss-Prot protein existence level 1. (Microbial infection) Acts as a receptor for rubella virus. From Homo sapiens (Human).
   1454..1633    +  CDS            Comp (fragment): COMP_RAT - Experimental evidence at protein level: Swiss-Prot protein existence level 1. May play a role in the structural integrity of cartilage via its interaction with other extracellular matrix proteins such as the collagens and fibronectin. Can mediate the interaction of chondrocytes with the cartilage extracellular matrix through interaction with cell surface integrin receptors. Could play a role in the pathogenesis of osteoarthritis. Potent suppressor of apoptosis in both primary chondrocytes and transformed cells. Suppresses apoptosis by blocking the activation of caspase-3 and by indu
   1621..3073    +  CDS            SEAP (fragment): secreted alkaline phosphatase from human placenta The natural enzyme has a C-terminal transmembrane sequence that is replaced by a GPI anchor.
   3098..3139    +  CDS            AviTag™ (fragment): peptide tag that allows for enzymatic biotinylation
   3143..3166    +  CDS            8xHis: 8xHis affinity tag
   3312..3423    +  polyA_signal   bGH poly(A) signal: bovine growth hormone polyadenylation signal
   3424..3532    +  rep_origin     f1 ori (fragment): f1 bacteriophage origin of replication; arrow indicates direction of (+) strand synthesis
   3546..3875    +  promoter       SV40 promoter: SV40 enhancer and early promoter
   3923..3970    +  promoter       EM7 promoter: synthetic bacterial promoter&nbsp
   3989..4588    +  CDS            PuroR (fragment): puromycin N-acetyltransferase; pac from Streptomyces; confers resistance to puromycin
   4598..4723    +  CDS            ble (fragment): BLE_KLEPN - Experimental evidence at protein level: Swiss-Prot protein existence level 1. Binding protein with a strong affinity to the bleomycin family of antibiotics. Binds to CL990; an antimitotic-antibiotic compound. From Klebsiella pneumoniae.
   4718..4839    +  polyA_signal   SV40 poly(A) signal: SV40 polyadenylation signal
   4892..5752    -  CDS            AmpR: β-lactamase; bla; confers resistance to ampicillin, carbenicillin, and related antibiotics
   5755..5851    -  promoter       AmpR promoter (fragment): bla
   5881..5905    -  CDS            KanR (fragment): aminoglycoside phosphotransferase; aph(3')-Ia; confers resistance to kanamycin
   6016..6604    +  rep_origin     ori: high-copy-number ColE1/pMB1/pBR322/pUC origin of replication
   6829..6846    +  terminator     rrnB T2 terminator (fragment): transcription terminator T2 from the E. coli rrnB gene
   6871..6890    -  CDS            lacZα (fragment): LacZα fragment of β-galactosidase; lacZ fragment
   7346..7362    +  protein_bind   lac operator: The lac repressor binds to the lac operator to inhibit transcription in E. coli. This inhibition can be relieved by adding lactose or isopropyl-β-D-thiogalactopyranoside (IPTG). lac repressor encoded by lacI
>Addgene plasmid #157071 | pD649-HAsp-MOG-COMP5AP-AviTag-9xHis | addgene full sequence | sequence record 401019 | Addgene NGS Result
GGCATTGATTATTGACTAGTTATTAATAGTAATCAATTACGGGGTCATTAGTTCATAGCCCATATATGGA
GTTCCGCGTTACATAACTTACGGTAAATGGCCCGCCTGGCTGACCGCCCAACGACCCCCGCCCATTGACG
TCAATAATGACGTATGTTCCCATAGTAACGCCAATAGGGACTTTCCATTGACGTCAATGGGTGGAGTATT
TACGGTAAACTGCCCACTTGGCAGTACATCAAGTGTATCATATGCCAAGTACGCCCCCTATTGACGTCAA
TGACGGTAAATGGCCCGCCTGGCATTATGCCCAGTACATGACCTTATGGGACTTTCCTACTTGGCAGTAC
ATCTACGTATTAGTCATCGCTATTACCATGGTGATGCGGTTTTGGCAGTACATCAATGGGCGTGGATAGC
GGTTTGACTCACGGGGATTTCCAAGTCTCCACCCCATTGACGTCAATGGGAGTTTGTTTTGGCACCAAAA
TCAACGGGACTTTCCAAAATGTCGTAACAACTCCGCCCCATTGACGCAAATGGGCGGTAGGCGTGTACGG
TGGGAGGTCTATATAAGCAGAGCTCGTTTAGTGAACCGTCAGATCGCCTGGAGACGCCATCCACGCTGTT
TTGACCTCCATAGAAGACACCGGGACCGATCCAGCCTCCGCGGCCGGGAACGGTGCATTGGAACGCGGAT
TCCCCGTGCCAAGAGTGACGTAAGTACCGCCTATAGAGTCTATAGGCCCACCCCCTTGGCTTCGTTAGAA
CGCGGCTACAATTAATACATAACCTTATGTATCATACACATACGATTTAGGTGACACTATAGAATAACAT
CCACTTTGCCTTTCTCTCCACAGGTGTCCACTCCCAGGTCCAACTGCACCTCGGTTCTATCGAAAACGCG
CCTGCTAGCGCCACCATGAAGACCATCATTGCCCTGAGCTACATCTTCTGCCTGGTGTTCGCTGCGGCCG
CCGGACAGTTTAGAGTGATTGGCCCTAGACACCCCATCAGAGCCCTCGTGGGAGATGAGGTGGAACTGCC
TTGTAGAATCAGCCCCGGCAAGAACGCCACAGGCATGGAAGTTGGCTGGTACAGACCTCCATTCAGCAGA
GTGGTGCACCTGTACAGAAACGGCAAGGACCAGGATGGCGATCAGGCCCCTGAGTACAGAGGAAGAACCG
AGCTGCTGAAGGATGCCATCGGCGAGGGCAAAGTGACCCTGAGAATCAGAAACGTGCGGTTCAGCGACGA
AGGCGGCTTCACCTGTTTCTTCCGGGACCACAGCTATCAAGAGGAAGCCGCCATGGAACTGAAGGTGGAA
GATCCCTTCTACTGGGTGTCACCCGGTGGCGCGCCGGAAGATCAAGTTGATCCAAGATTGATTGATGGCA
AGGGCGGATCTCTGGAGGTGCTGTTCCAGGGACCAGGCGGAAGCGGCAATCCCGGCGGCGATCTGGCCCC
CCAGATGCTGCGCGAGCTGCAGGAGACCAATGCCGCCCTGCAGGACGTGCGCGAGCTGCTGCGCCACCGC
GTGAAGGAGATCACCTTCCTGAAGAACACCGTGATGGAGTGCGACGCCTGCGGTATGCAGCCCTCTAGAG
GCTCCGGCTCCATCATCCCAGTTGAGGAGGAGAACCCGGACTTCTGGAACCGCGAGGCAGCCGAGGCCCT
GGGTGCCGCCAAGAAGCTGCAGCCTGCACAGACAGCCGCCAAGAACCTCATCATCTTCCTGGGCGATGGG
ATGGGGGTGTCTACGGTGACAGCTGCCAGGATCCTAAAAGGGCAGAAGAAGGACAAACTGGGGCCTGAGA
TACCCCTGGCCATGGACCGCTTCCCATATGTGGCTCTGTCCAAGACATACAATGTAGACAAACATGTGCC
AGACAGTGGAGCCACAGCCACGGCCTACCTGTGCGGGGTCAAGGGCAACTTCCAGACCATTGGCTTGAGT
GCAGCCGCCCGCTTTAACCAGTGCAACACGACACGCGGCAACGAGGTCATCTCCGTGATGAATCGGGCCA
AGAAAGCAGGGAAGTCAGTGGGAGTGGTAACCACCACACGAGTGCAGCACGCCTCGCCAGCCGGCACCTA
CGCCCACACGGTGAACCGCAACTGGTACTCGGACGCCGACGTGCCTGCCTCGGCCCGCCAGGAGGGGTGC
CAGGACATCGCTACGCAGCTCATCTCCAACATGGACATTGACGTGATCCTAGGTGGAGGCCGAAAGTACA
TGTTTCGCATGGGAACCCCAGACCCTGAGTACCCAGATGACTACAGCCAAGGTGGGACCAGGCTGGACGG
GAAGAATCTGGTGCAGGAATGGCTGGCGAAGCGCCAGGGTGCCCGGTATGTGTGGAACCGCACTGAGCTC
ATGCAGGCTTCCCTGGACCCGTCTGTGACCCATCTCATGGGTCTCTTTGAGCCTGGAGACATGAAATACG
AGATCCACCGAGACTCCACACTGGACCCCTCCCTGATGGAGATGACAGAGGCTGCCCTGCGCCTGCTGAG
CAGGAACCCCCGCGGCTTCTTCCTCTTCGTGGAGGGTGGTCGCATCGACCATGGTCATCATGAAAGCAGG
GCTTACCGGGCACTGACTGAGACGATCATGTTCGACGACGCCATTGAGAGGGCGGGCCAGCTCACCAGCG
AGGAGGACACGCTGAGCCTCGTCACTGCCGACCACTCCCACGTCTTCTCCTTCGGAGGCTACCCCCTGCG
AGGGAGCTCCATCTTCGGGCTGGCCCCTGGCAAGGCCCGGGACAGGAAGGCCTACACGGTCCTCCTATAC
GGAAACGGTCCAGGCTATGTGCTCAAGGACGGCGCCCGGCCGGATGTTACCGAGAGCGAGAGCGGGAGCC
CCGAGTATCGGCAGCAGTCAGCAGTGCCCCTGGACGAAGAGACCCACGCAGGCGAGGACGTGGCGGTGTT
CGCGCGCGGCCCGCAGGCGCACCTGGTTCACGGCGTGCAGGAGCAGACCTTCATAGCGCACGTCATGGCC
TTCGCCGCCTGCCTGGAGCCCTACACCGCCTGCGACCTGGCGCCCCCCGCCGGCACCACCGACGCCGCGC
ACCCGGGTGGCGGAGGACTGAACGACATCTTCGAGGCTCAGAAAATCGAATGGCACGAACATCACCATCA
CCATCACCATCACCATTAAGGCCGGCCTGTAGTCACTGGCACAACGCGTTACCCGGTAAGCCAATCGGGT
ATACACGGTCGTCATACTGCAGACAGGGTTCTTCTACTTTGCAAGATAGTCTTGAGTAGTAAAATAAATA
GATAGAGAAAATCAGCCTCGACTGTGCCTTCTAGTTGCCAGCCATCTGTTGTTTGCCCCTCCCCCGTGCC
TTCCTTGACCCTGGAAGGTGCCACTCCCACTGTCCTTTCCTAATAAAATGAGGAAATTGCATCACAACAC
TCAACCCTATCTCGGTCTATTCTTTTGATTTATAAGGGATTTTGCCGATTTCGGCCTATTGGTTAAAAAA
TGAGCTGATTTAACAAAAATTTAACGCGAATTAATTCTGTGGAATGTGTGTCAGTTAGGGTGTGGAAAGT
CCCCAGGCTCCCCAGCAGGCAGAAGTATGCAAAGCATGCATCTCAATTAGTCAGCAACCAGGTGTGGAAA
GTCCCCAGGCTCCCCAGCAGGCAGAAGTATGCAAAGCATGCATCTCAATTAGTCAGCAACCATAGTCCCG
CCCCTAACTCCGCCCATCCCGCCCCTAACTCCGCCCAGTTCCGCCCATTCTCCGCCCCATGGCTGACTAA
TTTTTTTTATTTATGCAGAGGCCGAGGCCGCCTCTGCCTCTGAGCTATTCCAGAAGTAGTGAGGAGGCTT
TTTTGGAGGCCTAGGCTTTTGCAAAAAGCTCCCGGGAGCTTGTATATCCATTTTCGGATCTGATCAGCAC
GTGTTGACAATTAATCATCGGCATAGTATATCGGCATAGTATAATACGACAAGGTGAGGAACTAAACCAT
GACCGAGTACAAGCCCACGGTGCGCCTCGCCACCCGCGACGACGTCCCCAGGGCCGTACGCACCCTCGCC
GCCGCGTTCGCCGACTACCCCGCCACGCGCCACACCGTCGATCCGGACCGCCACATCGAGCGGGTCACCG
AGCTGCAAGAACTCTTCCTCACGCGCGTCGGGCTCGACATCGGCAAGGTGTGGGTCGCGGACGACGGCGC
CGCGGTGGCGGTCTGGACCACGCCGGAGAGCGTCGAAGCGGGGGCGGTGTTCGCCGAGATCGGCCCGCGC
ATGGCCGAGTTGAGCGGTTCCCGGCTGGCCGCGCAGCAACAGATGGAAGGCCTCCTGGCGCCGCACCGGC
CCAAGGAGCCCGCGTGGTTCCTGGCCACCGTCGGCGTCTCGCCCGACCACCAGGGCAAGGGTCTGGGCAG
CGCCGTCGTGCTCCCCGGAGTGGAGGCGGCCGAGCGCGCCGGGGTGCCCGCCTTCCTGGAGACATCCGCG
CCCCGCAACCTCCCCTTCTACGAGCGGCTCGGCTTCACCGTCACCGCCGACGTCGAGGTGCCCGAAGGAC
CGCGCACCTGGTGCATGACCCGCAAGCCCGGTGCCTGACACGTGCTACGAGATTTCGATTCCACCGCCGC
CTTCTATGAAAGGTTGGGCTTCGGAATCGTTTTCCGGGACGCCGGCTGGATGATCCTCCAGCGCGGGGAT
CTCATGCTGGAGTTCTTCGCCCACCCCAACTTGTTTATTGCAGCTTATAATGGTTACAAATAAAGCAATA
GCATCACAAATTTCACAAATAAAGCATTTTTTTCACTGCATTCTAGTTGTGGTTTGTCCAAACTCATCAA
TGTATCTTATCATGTCTGTATACCGTCGACCTCTAGCTAGAGCTTGGCGTAATCATGGTCATTACCAATG
CTTAATCAGTGAGGCACCTATCTCAGCGATCTGTCTATTTCGTTCATCCATAGTTGCCTGACTCCCCGTC
GTGTAGATAACTACGATACGGGAGGGCTTACCATCTGGCCCCAGCGCTGCGATGATACCGCGAGAACCAC
GCTCACCGGCTCCGGATTTATCAGCAATAAACCAGCCAGCCGGAAGGGCCGAGCGCAGAAGTGGTCCTGC
AACTTTATCCGCCTCCATCCAGTCTATTAATTGTTGCCGGGAAGCTAGAGTAAGTAGTTCGCCAGTTAAT
AGTTTGCGCAACGTTGTTGCCATCGCTACAGGCATCGTGGTGTCACGCTCGTCGTTTGGTATGGCTTCAT
TCAGCTCCGGTTCCCAACGATCAAGGCGAGTTACATGATCCCCCATGTTGTGCAAAAAAGCGGTTAGCTC
CTTCGGTCCTCCGATCGTTGTCAGAAGTAAGTTGGCCGCAGTGTTATCACTCATGGTTATGGCAGCACTG
CATAATTCTCTTACTGTCATGCCATCCGTAAGATGCTTTTCTGTGACTGGTGAGTACTCAACCAAGTCAT
TCTGAGAATAGTGTATGCGGCGACCGAGTTGCTCTTGCCCGGCGTCAATACGGGATAATACCGCGCCACA
TAGCAGAACTTTAAAAGTGCTCATCATTGGAAAACGTTCTTCGGGGCGAAAACTCTCAAGGATCTTACCG
CTGTTGAGATCCAGTTCGATGTAACCCACTCGTGCACCCAACTGATCTTCAGCATCTTTTACTTTCACCA
GCGTTTCTGGGTGAGCAAAAACAGGAAGGCAAAATGCCGCAAAAAAGGGAATAAGGGCGACACGGAAATG
TTGAATACTCATATTCTTCCTTTTTCAATATTATTGAAGCATTTATCAGGGTTATTGTCTCATGAGCGGA
TACATATTTGAATGTATTTAGAAAAATAAACAAATAGGGGTCAGTGTTACAACCAATTAACCAATTCTGA
ACATTATCGCGAGCCCATTTATACCTGAATATGGCTCATAACACCCCTTGCTCATGACCAAAATCCCTTA
ACGTGAGTTACGCGCGCGTCGTTCCACTGAGCGTCAGACCCCGTAGAAAAGATCAAAGGATCTTCTTGAG
ATCCTTTTTTTCTGCGCGTAATCTGCTGCTTGCAAACAAAAAAACCACCGCTACCAGCGGTGGTTTGTTT
GCCGGATCAAGAGCTACCAACTCTTTTTCCGAAGGTAACTGGCTTCAGCAGAGCGCAGATACCAAATACT
GTTCTTCTAGTGTAGCCGTAGTTAGCCCACCACTTCAAGAACTCTGTAGCACCGCCTACATACCTCGCTC
TGCTAATCCTGTTACCAGTGGCTGCTGCCAGTGGCGATAAGTCGTGTCTTACCGGGTTGGACTCAAGACG
ATAGTTACCGGATAAGGCGCAGCGGTCGGGCTGAACGGGGGGTTCGTGCACACAGCCCAGCTTGGAGCGA
ACGACCTACACCGAACTGAGATACCTACAGCGTGAGCTATGAGAAAGCGCCACGCTTCCCGAAGGGAGAA
AGGCGGACAGGTATCCGGTAAGCGGCAGGGTCGGAACAGGAGAGCGCACGAGGGAGCTTCCAGGGGGAAA
CGCCTGGTATCTTTATAGTCCTGTCGGGTTTCGCCACCTCTGACTTGAGCGTCGATTTTTGTGATGCTCG
TCAGGGGGGCGGAGCCTATGGAAAAACGCCAGCAACGCGGCCTTTTTACGGTTCCTGGCCTTTTGCTGGC
CTTTTGCTCACATGTTCTTTCCTGCGTTATCCCCTGATTCTGTGGATAACCGTATTACCGCCTTTGAGTG
AGCTGATACCGCTCGCCGCAGCCGAACGACCGAGCGCAGCGAGTCAGTGAGCGAGGAAGCGGAAGGCGAG
AGTAGGGAACTGCCAGGCATCAAACTAAGCAGAAGGCCCCTGACGGATGGCCTTTTTGCGTTTCTACAAA
CTCTTTCTGTGTTGTAAAACGACGGCCAGTCTTAAGCTCGGGCCCCCTGGGCGGTTCTGATAACGAGTAA
TCGTTAATCCGCAAATAACGTAAAAACCCGCTTCGGCGGGTTTTTTTATGGGGGGAGTTTAGGGAAAGAG
CATTTGTCAGAATATTTAAGGGCGCCTGTCACTTTGCTTGATATATGAGAATTATTTAACCTTATAAATG
AGAAAAAAGCAACGCACTTTAAATAAGATACGTTGCTTTTTCGATTGATGAACACCTATAATTAAACTAT
TCATCTATTATTTATGATTTTTTGTATATACAATATTTCTAGTTTGTTAAAGAGAATTAAGAAAATAAAT
CTCGAAAATAATAAAGGGAAAATCAGTTTTTGATATCAAAATTATACATGTCAACGATAATACAAAATAT
AATACAAACTATAAGATGTTATCAGTATTTATTATCATTTAGAATAAATTTTGTGTCGCCCTTAATTGTG
AGCGGATAACAATTACGAGCTTCATGCACAGTGGCGTTGACTCAATATTGGCCATTAGCCATATTATTCA
TTGGTTATATAGCATAAATCAATATTGGCTATTGGCCATTGCATACGTTGTATCTATATCATAATATGTA
CATTTATATTGGCTCATGTCCAATATGACCGCCATGTT
