>Addgene plasmid #157071 | pD649-HAsp-MOG-COMP5AP-AviTag-9xHis | depositor partial sequence | sequence record 303252 | insert (extracellular domain)
GGACAGTTTAGAGTGATTGGCCCTAGACACCCCATCAGAGCCCTCGTGGGAGATGAGGTGGAACTGCCTT
GTAGAATCAGCCCCGGCAAGAACGCCACAGGCATGGAAGTTGGCTGGTACAGACCTCCATTCAGCAGAGT
GGTGCACCTGTACAGAAACGGCAAGGACCAGGATGGCGATCAGGCCCCTGAGTACAGAGGAAGAACCGAG
CTGCTGAAGGATGCCATCGGCGAGGGCAAAGTGACCCTGAGAATCAGAAACGTGCGGTTCAGCGACGAAG
GCGGCTTCACCTGTTTCTTCCGGGACCACAGCTATCAAGAGGAAGCCGCCATGGAACTGAAGGTGGAAGA
TCCCTTCTACTGGGTGTCACCCGGT
